Addgene plasmid #35622: pPTD-DRBD
Depositing lab: Steven Dowdy. Depositing organization: University of California, San Diego (UCSD). Publication: Efficient siRNA delivery into primary cells by a peptide transduction domain-dsRNA binding domain fusion protein. Eguchi A, Meade BR, Chang YC, Fredrickson CT, Willert K, Puri N, Dowdy SF. Nat Biotechnol. 2009 Jun;27(6):567-71. Epub 2009 May 17. 10.1038/nbt.1541 PubMed 19448630.
Backbone
  Vector backbone: pTAT2.2
  Backbone manufacturer: Addgene plasmid #35621
  Backbone size w/o insert (bp): 5500
  Modifications to backbone: T7 tag through NotI site of MCS are replaced with TAT-HA-TAT-DRBD.
  Vector type: Bacterial Expression
Growth in bacteria
  Bacterial resistance: Kanamycin, 50 μg/mL
  Growth temperature: 37°C
  Growth strain: DH5alpha
  Copy number: Unknown
Gene/Insert
  Gene/Insert name: PKR DRBD-1 (alt name: double-stranded RNA-binding domain)
  Insert size (bp): 210
  Promoter: T7
  Tag / fusion protein: TAT (N terminal on backbone); HA (N terminal on backbone); 6xHIS (C terminal on backbone)
  Cloning method: Restriction Enzyme; 5′ cloning site None (unknown if destroyed); 3′ cloning site NotI (not destroyed)
  Sequencing primers: 5′ T7 fwd
Terms and licenses: Academic/Nonprofit Terms; Industry Terms: Not Available to Industry
How to cite: pPTD-DRBD was a gift from Steven Dowdy (Addgene plasmid # 35622 ; http://n2t.net/addgene:35622 ; RRID:Addgene_35622)
