[The description below was written by a language model from this plasmid's Addgene catalogue record.]
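Description:
pPTD-DRBD is a bacterial expression plasmid built on the pTAT2.2 backbone (about 5.5 kb without insert) and designed to produce a recombinant fusion protein that combines a cell-penetrating peptide transduction domain with a double-stranded RNA-binding domain. It is maintained in standard E. coli cloning strains under kanamycin selection. The record does not state the origin of replication, and the copy number is listed as unknown. No feature table accompanies the entry, so the arrangement of elements is known only from the catalogue fields.

The insert is roughly 210 bp encoding DRBD-1, the first double-stranded RNA-binding domain of PKR. In this derivative, the region of the parental vector running from the T7 tag through the NotI site of the multiple cloning site was replaced with a TAT-HA-TAT-DRBD cassette, with the NotI site retained at the 3′ end. The encoded protein therefore carries TAT peptide transduction domains and an HA epitope at its N terminus, and a 6xHis tag supplied by the backbone at its C terminus. Expression is driven by a T7 promoter, which requires a host that supplies T7 RNA polymerase. The His tag allows purification by metal-affinity chromatography, and the HA tag allows immunodetection.

According to the associated publication, the purified PTD-DRBD protein is used as an siRNA delivery vehicle. The DRBD binds the siRNA duplex, while the cationic TAT domains promote cellular uptake, enabling RNA interference in primary cells and other cell types that are difficult to transfect.
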