>Addgene plasmid #35622 | pPTD-DRBD | addgene partial sequence | sequence record 44599 | T7 5'-TAATACGACTCACTATAGGG-3'
ATTTTGTTTACTTTAAGAAGGAGATATACCATGGGCAGGAAGAAGCGGAGACAGCGACGAAGAGGCCATA
GCGGCCGTAAAAAGCGTCGTCAGCGTCGTCGTGGCCATATTTATCCGTACGATGTGCCGGACTATGCGGG
GGATCCGGGTCGTAAGAAGCGCCGTCAGCGCCGTCGCGGGGATCCGGCTGGTGATCTTTCAGCAGGTTTC
TTCATGGAGGAACTTAATACATACCGTCAGAAGCAGGGAGTAGTACTTAAATATCAAGAACTGCCTAATT
CAGGACCTCCACATGATAGGAGGTTTACATTTCAAGTTATAATAGATGGAAGAGAATTTCCAGAAGGTGA
AGGTAGATCAAAGAAGGAAGCAAAAAATGCCGCAGCCAAATTAGCTGTTGAGATACTTAATAAGGAAAAG
AAGGCGGCCGCACTCGAGCACCACCACCACCACCACTGAGATCCGGCTGCTAACAAAGCCCGAAAGGAAG
CTGAGTTGGCTGCTGCCACCGCTGAGCAATAACTAGCATAACCCCTTGGGGCCTCTAAACGGGTCTTGAG
GGGTTTTTTGCTGAAAGGAGGAACTATATCCGGATTGGCGAATGGG
[124 nt withheld, positions 607-730]
C
[91 nt withheld, positions 732-822]
AGGGTGAT
