>Addgene plasmid #35622 | pPTD-DRBD | addgene partial sequence | sequence record 44600 | T7-term
TAGCAGCCGGATCTCAGTGGTGGTGGTGGTGGTGCTCGAGTGCGGCCGCCTTCTTTTCCTTATTAAGTAT
CTCAACAGCTAATTTGGCTGCGGCATTTTTTGCTTCCTTCTTTGATCTACCTTCACCTTCTGGAAATTCT
CTTCCATCTATTATAACTTGAAATGTAAACCTCCTATCATGTGGAGGTCCTGAATTAGGCAGTTCTTGAT
ATTTAAGTACTACTCCCTGCTTCTGACGGTATGTATTAAGTTCCTCCATGAAGAAACCTGCTGAAAGATC
ACCAGCCGGATCCCCGCGACGGCGCTGACGGCGCTTCTTACGACCCGGATCCCCCGCATAGTCCGGCACA
TCGTACGGATAAATATGGCCACGACGACGCTGACGACGCTTTTTACGGCCGCTATGGCCTCTTCGTCGCT
GTCTCCGCTTCTTCCTGCCCATGGTATATCTCCTTCTTAAAGTTAAACAAAATTATTTCTAGAGGGGAAT
TGTTATCCGCTCACAATTCCCCTATAGTGAGTCGTATTAATTTCGCGGGATCGAGATCTCGATCCTCTAC
GCCGGACGCATCGTGGCCGGCATCACCGGCGCCACAGGTGCGGTTGCTGGCGCCTATATCGCCGACATCA
CCGATGGGGAAGATCGGGCTCGCCACTTCGGGCTCATGAGCGCTTGTTTCGGCGTGGGTATGGTGGCAGG
CCCCGTGGCCGGGGGACTGTTGGGCGCCATCTCCTTGCATGCACCATTCCTTGCGGCGGCGGTGCTCAAC
GGCCTCAACCTACTACTGGGCTGCTTCCTAATGCAGGAGTCGCA
